>Addgene plasmid #147966 | pT7-V5-SBP-C1-HsNanos3-Y10E_X | depositor full sequence | sequence record 290413 | Full Sequence
TAGTTATTAATAGTAATCAATTACGGGGTCATTAGTTCATAGCCCATATATGGAGTTCCGCGTTACATAA
CTTACGGTAAATGGCCCGCCTGGCTGACCGCCCAACGACCCCCGCCCATTGACGTCAATAATGACGTATG
TTCCCATAGTAACGCCAATAGGGACTTTCCATTGACGTCAATGGGTGGAGTATTTACGGTAAACTGCCCA
CTTGGCAGTACATCAAGTGTATCATATGCCAAGTACGCCCCCTATTGACGTCAATGACGGTAAATGGCCC
GCCTGGCATTATGCCCAGTACATGACCTTATGGGACTTTCCTACTTGGCAGTACATCTACGTATTAGTCA
TCGCTATTACCATGGTGATGCGGTTTTGGCAGTACATCAATGGGCGTGGATAGCGGTTTGACTCACGGGG
ATTTCCAAGTCTCCACCCCATTGACGTCAATGGGAGTTTGTTTTGGCACCAAAATCAACGGGACTTTCCA
AAATGTCGTAACAACTCCGCCCCATTGACGCAAATGGGCGGTAGGCGTGTACGGTGGGAGGTCTATATAA
GCAGAGCTCTCTGGCTAACTAGAGAACCCACTGCTTACTGGCTTATCGAAATTAATACGACTCACTATAG
GGAGACCCAAGCTCTAGCGCTACCGGTCGCCACCATGGGTAAGCCTATCCCTAACCCTCTCCTCGGTCTC
GATTCTACGCCCGGAAGCGGTAGCGGTACGATGGACGAGAAGACCACCGGCTGGGGGGGCGGCCACGTGG
TGGAGGGCCTGGCCGGCGAGCTGGAGCAGCTGCGGGCCAGGCTGGAGCACCACCCTCAGGGCCAGCGGGA
GCCCAGATCTCGAGCTATGGGCACCTTCGACCTGTGGACCGACGAGCTGGGACTGGCCCATCTCGTGCGG
GCCCTGTCTGGAAAAGAGGGCCCCGAGACAAGACTGAGCCCCCAGCCTGAGCCAGAGCCCATGCTGGAAC
CCGACCAGAAGCGGAGCCTGGAAAGCTCTCCTGCCCCCGAGAGACTGTGCAGCTTCTGCAAGCACAACGG
CGAGAGCCGGGCCATCTACCAGAGCCACGTGCTGAAGGATGAGGCCGGCAGAGTGCTGTGCCCCATCCTG
AGAGACTACGTGTGCCCTCAGTGCGGCGCCACCAGAGAGAGAGCCCACACCAGAAGATTCTGCCCCCTGA
CCGGCCAGGGCTACACCAGCGTGTACAGCCACACCACCAGAAACAGCGCCGGCAAGAAACTCGTGCGGCC
CGACAAGGCCAAGACCCAGGATACCGGACACAGAAGAGGCGGCGGAGGCGGAGCTGGCTTTAGAGGCGCC
GGAAAGTCTGAGCCCAGCCCCAGCTGTAGCCCCAGCATGAGCACCTAAGAATTCTGCAGTCGACGGTACC
GCGGGCCCGGGATCCACCGGATCTAGATAACTGATCATAATCAGCCATACCACATTTGTAGAGGTTTTAC
TTGCTTTAAAAAACCTCCCACACCTCCCCCTGAACCTGAAACATAAAATGAATGCAATTGTTGTTGTTAA
CTTGTTTATTGCAGCTTATAATGGTTACAAATAAAGCAATAGCATCACAAATTTCACAAATAAAGCATTT
TTTTCACTGCATTCTAGTTGTGGTTTGTCCAAACTCATCAATGTATCTTAACGCGTAAATTGTAAGCGTT
AATATTTTGTTAAAATTCGCGTTAAATTTTTGTTAAATCAGCTCATTTTTTAACCAATAGGCCGAAATCG
GCAAAATCCCTTATAAATCAAAAGAATAGACCGAGATAGGGT
[37 nt withheld, positions 1793-1829]
AAAGAACGTGGACTCCAACGTCAAAGG
[49 nt withheld, positions 1857-1905]
T
[91 nt withheld, positions 1907-1997]
G
[124 nt withheld, positions 1999-2122]
CAGGTGGCACTTTTCGGGGAAATGTGCGCGGAACCCCTATTTGTTTATTTTTCTAAATACATTCAAATAT
GTATCCGCTCATGAGACAATAACCCTGATAAATGCTTCAATAATATTGAAAAAGGAAGAGTCCTGAGGCG
GAAAGAACCAGCTGTGGAATGTGTGTCAGTTAGGGTGTGGAAAGTCCCCAGGCTCCCCAGCAGGCAGAAG
TATGCAAAGCATGCATCTCAATTAGTCAGCAACCAGGTGTGGAAAGTCCCCAGGCTCCCCAGCAGGCAGA
AGTATGCAAAGCATGCATCTCAATTAGTCAGCAACCATAGTCCCGCCCCTAACTCCGCCCATCCCGCCCC
TAACTCCGCCCAGTTCCGCCCATTCTCCGCCCCATGGCTGACTAATTTTTTTTATTTATGCAGAGGCCGA
GGCCGCCTCGGCCTCTGAGCTATTCCAGAAGTAGTGAGGAGGCTTTTTTGGAGGCCTAGGCTTTTGCAAA
GATCGATCAAGAGACAGGATGAGGATCGTTTCGCATGATTGAACAAGATGGATTGCACGCAGGTTCTCCG
GCCGCTTGGGTGGAGAGGCTATTCGGCTATGACTGGGCACAACAGACAATCGGCTGCTCTGATGCCGCCG
TGTTCCGGCTGTCAGCGCAGGGGCGCCCGGTTCTTTTTGTCAAGACCGACCTGTCCGGTGCCCTGAATGA
ACTGCAAGACGAGGCAGCGCGGCTATCGTGGCTGGCCACGACGGGCGTTCCTTGCGCAGCTGTGCTCGAC
GTTGTCACTGAAGCGGGAAGGGACTGGCTGCTATTGGGCGAAGTGCCGGGGCAGGATCTCCTGTCATCTC
ACCTTGCTCCTGCCGAGAAAGTATCCATCATGGCTGATGCAATGCGGCGGCTGCATACGCTTGATCCGGC
TACCTGCCCATTCGACCACCAAGCGAAACATCGCATCGAGCGAGCACGTACTCGGATGGAAGCCGGTCTT
GTCGATCAGGATGATCTGGACGAAGAGCATCAGGGGCTCGCGCCAGCCGAACTGTTCGCCAGGCTCAAGG
CGAGCATGCCCGACGGCGAGGATCTCGTCGTGACCCATGGCGATGCCTGCTTGCCGAATATCATGGTGGA
AAATGGCCGCTTTTCTGGATTCATCGACTGTGGCCGGCTGGGTGTGGCGGACCGCTATCAGGACATAGCG
TTGGCTACCCGTGATATTGCTGAAGAGCTTGGCGGCGAATGGGCTGACCGCTTCCTCGTGCTTTACGGTA
TCGCCGCTCCCGATTCGCAGCGCATCGCCTTCTATCGCCTTCTTGACGAGTTCTTCTGAGCGGGACTCTG
GGGTTCGAAATGACCGACCAAGCGACGCCCAACCTGCCATCACGAGATTTCGATTCCACCGCCGCCTTCT
ATGAAAGGTTGGGCTTCGGAATCGTTTTCCGGGACGCCGGCTGGATGATCCTCCAGCGCGGGGATCTCAT
GCTGGAGTTCTTCGCCCACCCTAGGGGGAGGCTAACTGAAACACGGAAGGAGACAATACCGGAAGGAACC
CGCGCTATGACGGCAATAAAAAGACAGAATAAAACGCACGGTGTTGGGTCGTTTGTTCATAAACGCGGGG
TTCGGTCCCAGGGCTGGCACTCTGTCGATACCCCACCGAGACCCCATTGGGGCCAATACGCCCGCGTTTC
TTCCTTTTCCCCACCCCACCCCCCAAGTTCGGGTGAAGGCCCAGGGCTCGCAGCCAACGTCGGGGCGGCA
GGCCCTGCCATAGCCTCAGGTTACTCATATATACTTTAGATTGATTTAAAACTTCATTTTTAATTTAAAA
GGATCTAGGTGAAGATCCTTTTTGATAATCTCATGACCAAAATCCCTTAACGTGAGTTTTCGTTCCACTG
AGCGTCAGACCCCGTAGAAAAGATCAAAGGATCTTCTTGAGATCCTTTTTTTCTGCGCGTAATCTGCTGC
TTGCAAACAAAAAAACCACCGCTACCAGCGGTGGTTTGTTTGCCGGATCAAGAGCTACCAACTCTTTTTC
CGAAGGTAACTGGCTTCAGCAGAGCGCAGATACCAAATACTGTCCTTCTAGTGTAGCCGTAGTTAGGCCA
CCACTTCAAGAACTCTGTAGCACCGCCTACATACCTCGCTCTGCTAATCCTGTTACCAGTGGCTGCTGCC
AGTGGCGATAAGTCGTGTCTTACCGGGTTGGACTCAAGACGATAGTTACCGGATAAGGCGCAGCGGTCGG
GCTGAACGGGGGGTTCGTGCACACAGCCCAGCTTGGAGCGAACGACCTACACCGAACTGAGATACCTACA
GCGTGAGCTATGAGAAAGCGCCACGCTTCCCGAAGGGAGAAAGGCGGACAGGTATCCGGTAAGCGGCAGG
GTCGGAACAGGAGAGCGCACGAGGGAGCTTCCAGGGGGAAACGCCTGGTATCTTTATAGTCCTGTCGGGT
TTCGCCACCTCTGACTTGAGCGTCGATTTTTGTGATGCTCGTCAGGGGGGCGGAGCCTATGGAAAAACGC
CAGCAACGCGGCCTTTTTACGGTTCCTGGCCTTTTGCTGGCCTTTTGCTCACATGTTCTTTCCTGCGTTA
TCCCCTGATTCTGTGGATAACCGTATTACCGCCATGCAT
Features (pLannotate 1.2.2; 18 found; start..end, strand, type, name):
     61..364     +  enhancer       CMV enhancer: human cytomegalovirus immediate early enhancer
    365..568     +  promoter       CMV promoter: human cytomegalovirus (CMV) immediate early promoter
    564..597     +  LTR            5' LTR (truncated) (fragment): truncated 5' long terminal repeat (LTR) from HIV-1
    613..631     +  promoter       T7 promoter: promoter for bacteriophage T7 RNA polymerase
    668..709     +  CDS            V5 tag: epitope tag from simian virus 5
    731..844     +  CDS            SBP: streptavidin-binding peptide selected from a peptide library; binds streptavidin with nanomolar affinity (Keefe et al., 2001)
    857..1375    +  CDS            NANOS3: NANO3_HUMAN - Also known as NOS3. Experimental evidence at protein level: Swiss-Prot protein existence level 1. Plays a role in the maintenance of the undifferentiated state of germ cells regulating the spermatogonia cell cycle and inducing a prolonged transit in G1 phase. Affects cell proliferation probably by repressing translation of specific mRNAs. Maintains the germ cell lineage by suppressing both Bax-dependent and -independent apoptotic pathways. Essential in the early stage embryo to protect the migrating primordial germ cells (PGCs) from apoptosis. From Homo sapiens (Human).
   1379..1415    +  misc_feature   MCS (fragment): multiple cloning site
   1432..1516    +  CDS            large T antigen (fragment): large T antigen from SV40 (simian virus 40)
   1539..1660    +  polyA_signal   SV40 poly(A) signal: SV40 polyadenylation signal
   1694..2122    -  rep_origin     f1 ori (sequence partly withheld): f1 bacteriophage origin of replication; arrow indicates direction of (+) strand synthesis
   2149..2253    +  promoter       AmpR promoter: bla
   2255..2612    +  promoter       SV40 promoter: SV40 enhancer and early promoter
   2647..3441    +  CDS            NeoR/KanR: aminoglycoside phosphotransferase from Tn5; aph(3')-II (or nptII); confers resistance to neomycin, kanamycin, and G418 (Geneticin®)
   3462..3614    +  CDS            ble (fragment): BLE_KLEPN - Experimental evidence at protein level: Swiss-Prot protein existence level 1. Binding protein with a strong affinity to the bleomycin family of antibiotics. Binds to CL990; an antimitotic-antibiotic compound. From Klebsiella pneumoniae.
   3673..3720    +  polyA_signal   HSV TK poly(A) signal: herpes simplex virus thymidine kinase polyadenylation signal (Cole and Stacy, 1985)
   3811..3827    -  polyA_signal   bGH poly(A) signal (fragment): bovine growth hormone polyadenylation signal
   4049..4637    +  rep_origin     ori: high-copy-number ColE1/pMB1/pBR322/pUC origin of replication
