[The description below was written by a language model from this plasmid's Addgene catalogue record and pLannotate feature annotations shown in this document.]
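Description:
pT7-V5-SBP-C1-HsNanos3-Y10E_X is a 4,751-nt mammalian expression plasmid encoding human NANOS3 carrying a Y10E substitution. The catalogue lists the backbone as unknown. The annotated layout is a CMV enhancer/promoter upstream of the coding region, an SV40 polyadenylation signal downstream, an f1 origin, and a dual-promoter NeoR/KanR cassette. It replicates at high copy in E. coli through a ColE1/pUC-type origin and is selected with kanamycin. The Tn5 aminoglycoside phosphotransferase gene is preceded by both a bacterial (bla) promoter and the SV40 early promoter and is followed by the HSV TK poly(A) signal, so it could also confer G418 resistance in mammalian cells.

In the expression cassette, a T7 promoter lies between the CMV promoter and the open reading frame, which would allow in vitro transcription with T7 RNA polymerase. The coding region begins with a V5 epitope tag, followed by a streptavidin-binding peptide (SBP) and then NANOS3. This gives an N-terminally tagged protein suited to immunodetection via V5 and pulldown on streptavidin resin. According to the depositor, the insert was synthesized and codon-optimized for human cells. A remnant of the multiple cloning site follows the insert. The short annotated fragments of HIV-1 LTR, SV40 large T antigen, ble and bGH poly(A) are most likely partial sequence matches within the backbone rather than functional elements.

NANOS3 is a germ-cell protein thought to repress translation of specific mRNAs. The associated study examined how Nanos proteins recruit the CCR4-NOT complex for translational repression. The Y10E mutant was presumably made to test that interaction, although the record does not state the mutation's effect.
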