Addgene plasmid #147966: pT7-V5-SBP-C1-HsNanos3-Y10E_X
Purpose: Mammalian Expression of HsNanos3-Y10E
Depositing lab: Elisa Izaurralde. Depositing organization: Max Planck Institute for Developmental Biology. Publication: Structural basis for the Nanos-mediated recruitment of the CCR4-NOT complex and translational repression. Bhandari D, Raisch T, Weichenrieder O, Jonas S, Izaurralde E. Genes Dev. 2014 Apr 15;28(8):888-901. doi: 10.1101/gad.237289.113. PubMed 24736845.
Backbone
  Vector backbone: Unknown
  Vector type: Mammalian Expression
Growth in bacteria
  Bacterial resistance: Kanamycin, 50 μg/mL
  Growth temperature: 37°C
  Growth strain: DH5alpha
  Copy number: High Copy
Gene/Insert
  Gene/Insert name: HsNanos3-Y10E
  Species: H. sapiens (human)
  Entrez Gene: NANOS3 (a.k.a. NANOS1L, NOS3, ZC2HC12C)
  Cloning method: Unknown
Terms and licenses: Academic/Nonprofit Terms; Industry Terms: Not Available to Industry
Depositor comments: synthesized DNA from GeneArt. Codon optimized for Expression in human cells. Plasmids from this collection were made available to the research community and donated after the lab closed. Please note that the sequence provided by the depositing laboratory may be theoretical/predicted or based on Sanger sequencing results. There may be discrepancies between sequencing results obtained by Addgene and the depositor sequence. If an Addgene verified sequence is not available, please contact before placing your order to request that our lab fully sequence the plasmid.
How to cite: pT7-V5-SBP-C1-HsNanos3-Y10E_X was a gift from Elisa Izaurralde (Addgene plasmid # 147966 ; http://n2t.net/addgene:147966 ; RRID:Addgene_147966)
